Addgene plasmid #28040: EGFP-Rubicon deltaCT
Depositing lab: Qing Zhong. Depositing organization: University of California, Berkeley. Publication: Rubicon controls endosome maturation as a Rab7 effector. Sun Q, Westphal W, Wong KN, Tan I, Zhong Q. Proc Natl Acad Sci U S A. 2010 Nov 9. 107(45):19338-43. 10.1073/pnas.1010554107 PubMed 20974968.
Backbone
  Vector backbone: pcDNA4/TO
  Backbone manufacturer: Invitrogen
  Backbone size w/o insert (bp): 5078
  Vector type: Mammalian Expression
  Selectable markers: Zeocin
Growth in bacteria
  Bacterial resistance: Ampicillin, 100 μg/mL
  Growth temperature: 37°C
  Growth strain: DH5alpha
  Copy number: High Copy
Gene/Insert
  Gene/Insert name: Rubicon
  Species: H. sapiens (human)
  Insert size (bp): 2640
  Mutation: delta880-end
  Entrez Gene: RUBCN (a.k.a. KIAA0226, RUBICON, SCAR15)
  Tag / fusion protein: EGFP (N terminal on insert); 3xFlag (C terminal on insert)
  Cloning method: Restriction Enzyme
  Sequencing primers: 5′ CMV-F; 3′ BGH-rev
Terms and licenses: Academic/Nonprofit Terms; Industry Terms: Not Available to Industry
How to cite: EGFP-Rubicon deltaCT was a gift from Qing Zhong (Addgene plasmid # 28040 ; http://n2t.net/addgene:28040 ; RRID:Addgene_28040)
