[The description below was written by a language model from this plasmid's Addgene catalogue record and pLannotate feature annotations shown in this document.]
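Description:
EGFP-Rubicon deltaCT is a mammalian expression plasmid built on the pcDNA4/TO backbone, encoding a C-terminally truncated form of human Rubicon (RUBCN, also known as KIAA0226). It is propagated in E. coli through a high-copy ColE1/pUC-type origin with ampicillin selection from the β-lactamase gene, and it also carries an f1 origin. For selection in mammalian cells, a Zeocin resistance gene (Sh ble) sits behind tandem SV40 early and bacterial EM7 promoters and is terminated by an SV40 polyadenylation signal.

The expression cassette is driven by the CMV immediate-early enhancer and promoter. Two short tet operator matches lie immediately downstream of it, the annotation tool having labelled them as fragments of other Tet-regulated promoters. This is the arrangement characteristic of the TO backbone: transcription can be repressed in cells that supply the Tet repressor and induced with tetracycline, while in ordinary cells the promoter behaves constitutively. The open reading frame consists of EGFP at the N-terminus, a 2,640 bp Rubicon fragment, and a C-terminal 3xFLAG epitope, followed by the bovine growth hormone polyadenylation signal. The recorded mutation removes residues from 880 to the end of the protein, which agrees with the annotated partial RUBCN coding sequence.

The dual tagging allows the truncated protein to be followed by fluorescence microscopy and to be detected or immunoprecipitated through FLAG. The associated publication describes Rubicon as a Rab7 effector controlling endosome maturation, so this deletion construct presumably served to map the contribution of the C-terminal region, although the record does not state the specific experiment.
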