Features (pLannotate 1.2.2; 24 found; start..end, strand, type, name):
    234..437     +  promoter       CMV promoter: human cytomegalovirus (CMV) immediate early promoter
    439..458     +  promoter       PLtetO-1 promoter (fragment): modified phage lambda PL promoter with tet operator sites (Lutz and Bujard, 1997)
    460..479     +  promoter       PLtetO-1 promoter (fragment): modified phage lambda PL promoter with tet operator sites (Lutz and Bujard, 1997)
    487..520     +  promoter       TRE3GV promoter (fragment): 3rd-generation Tet-responsive promoter that can be activated by binding of Tet-On® 3G, optimized for retroviral and lentiviral vectors
    603..1319    +  CDS            EGFP: EGFP is a basic (constitutively fluorescent) green fluorescent protein published in 1996, derived from Aequorea victoria. It is reported to be a rapidly-maturing weak dimer with moderate acid sensitivity.
   1326..3965    +  CDS            RUBCN (fragment): RUBIC_HUMAN - Also known as KIAA0226. Experimental evidence at protein level: Swiss-Prot protein existence level 1. Involved in regulation of pathogen-specific host defense of activated macrophages. Following bacterial infection promotes NADH oxidase activity by association with CYBA thereby affecting TLR2 signaling and probably other TLR-NOX pathways. Stabilizes the CYBA:CYBB NADPH oxidase heterodimer, increases its association with TLR2 and its phagosome trafficking to induce antimicrobial burst of ROS and production of inflammatory cytokines (PubMed:22423966). Following fungal or viral infe
   3975..4040    +  CDS            3xFLAG: three tandem FLAG® epitope tags, followed by an enterokinase cleavage site
   4087..4311    +  polyA_signal   bGH poly(A) signal: bovine growth hormone polyadenylation signal
   4315..4336    +  promoter       SV40 promoter (fragment): SV40 enhancer and early promoter
   4357..4785    +  rep_origin     f1 ori (sequence partly withheld): f1 bacteriophage origin of replication; arrow indicates direction of (+) strand synthesis
   4799..5128    +  promoter       SV40 promoter: SV40 enhancer and early promoter
   5176..5223    +  promoter       EM7 promoter: synthetic bacterial promoter&nbsp
   5242..5616    +  CDS            BleoR: antibiotic-binding protein; Sh ble from Streptoalloteichus hindustanus; confers resistance to bleomycin, phleomycin, and Zeocin™
   5626..5751    +  CDS            ble (fragment): BLE_KLEPN - Experimental evidence at protein level: Swiss-Prot protein existence level 1. Binding protein with a strong affinity to the bleomycin family of antibiotics. Binds to CL990; an antimitotic-antibiotic compound. From Klebsiella pneumoniae.
   5746..5867    +  polyA_signal   SV40 poly(A) signal: SV40 polyadenylation signal
   5940..5956    -  protein_bind   lac operator: The lac repressor binds to the lac operator to inhibit transcription in E. coli. This inhibition can be relieved by adding lactose or isopropyl-β-D-thiogalactopyranoside (IPTG). lac repressor encoded by lacI
   5964..5994    -  promoter       lac promoter: promoter for the E. coli lac operon
   6009..6030    -  protein_bind   CAP binding site: CAP binding activates transcription in the presence of cAMP. E. coli catabolite activator protein
   6043..6135    -  CDS            lacI (fragment): lac repressor; lacI; The lac repressor binds to the lac operator to inhibit transcription in E. coli. This inhibition can be relieved by adding lactose or isopropyl-β-D-thiogalactopyranoside (IPTG).
   6318..6906    -  rep_origin     ori: high-copy-number ColE1/pMB1/pBR322/pUC origin of replication
   7077..7937    -  CDS            AmpR: β-lactamase; bla; confers resistance to ampicillin, carbenicillin, and related antibiotics
   7938..8042    -  promoter       AmpR promoter: bla
   8101..8153    -  misc_feature   bom (fragment): basis of mobility region from pBR322
   8308..233     +  enhancer       CMV enhancer (across the origin): human cytomegalovirus immediate early enhancer
>Addgene plasmid #28040 | EGFP-Rubicon deltaCT | addgene full sequence | sequence record 456529 | Addgene NGS Result
TGACGTATGTTCCCATAGTAACGCCAATAGGGACTTTCCATTGACGTCAATGGGTGGAGTATTTACGGTA
AACTGCCCACTTGGCAGTACATCAAGTGTATCATATGCCAAGTACGCCCCCTATTGACGTCAATGACGGT
AAATGGCCCGCCTGGCATTATGCCCAGTACATGACCTTATGGGACTTTCCTACTTGGCAGTACATCTACG
TATTAGTCATCGCTATTACCATGGTGATGCGGTTTTGGCAGTACATCAATGGGCGTGGATAGCGGTTTGA
CTCACGGGGATTTCCAAGTCTCCACCCCATTGACGTCAATGGGAGTTTGTTTTGGCACCAAAATCAACGG
GACTTTCCAAAATGTCGTAACAACTCCGCCCCATTGACGCAAATGGGCGGTAGGCGTGTACGGTGGGAGG
TCTATATAAGCAGAGCTCTCCCTATCAGTGATAGAGATCTCCCTATCAGTGATAGAGATCGTCGACGAGC
TCGTTTAGTGAACCGTCAGATCGCCTGGAGACGCCATCCACGCTGTTTTGACCTCCATAGAAGACACCGG
GACCGATCCAGCCTCCGGACTCTAGCGTTTAAACTTAAGCTTATGGTGAGCAAGGGCGAGGAGCTGTTCA
CCGGGGTGGTGCCCATCCTGGTCGAGCTGGACGGCGACGTAAACGGCCACAAGTTCAGCGTGTCCGGCGA
GGGCGAGGGCGATGCCACCTACGGCAAGCTGACCCTGAAGTTCATCTGCACCACCGGCAAGCTGCCCGTG
CCCTGGCCCACCCTCGTGACCACCCTGACCTACGGCGTGCAGTGCTTCAGCCGCTACCCCGACCACATGA
AGCAGCACGACTTCTTCAAGTCCGCCATGCCCGAAGGCTACGTCCAGGAGCGCACCATCTTCTTCAAGGA
CGACGGCAACTACAAGACCCGCGCCGAGGTGAAGTTCGAGGGCGACACCCTGGTGAACCGCATCGAGCTG
AAGGGCATCGACTTCAAGGAGGACGGCAACATCCTGGGGCACAAGCTGGAGTACAACTACAACAGCCACA
ACGTCTATATCATGGCCGACAAGCAGAAGAACGGCATCAAGGTGAACTTCAAGATCCGCCACAACATCGA
GGACGGCAGCGTGCAGCTCGCCGACCACTACCAGCAGAACACCCCCATCGGCGACGGCCCCGTGCTGCTG
CCCGACAACCACTACCTGAGCACCCAGTCCGCCCTGAGCAAAGACCCCAACGAGAAGCGCGATCACATGG
TCCTGCTGGAGTTCGTGACCGCCGCCGGGATCACTCTCGGCATGGACGAGCTGTACAAGGGATCCATGCG
GCCGGAGGGCGCGGGAATGGAGCTCGGAGGCGGCGAGGAGCGCCTGCCTGAGGAGAGCAGGAGGGAGCAC
TGGCAGTTGCTGGGTAATTTGAAGACGACGGTGGAGGGTTTGGTATCAACCAACAGCCCCAACGTCTGGT
CTAAGTATGGTGGCTTGGAGCGGCTTTGCAGGGACATGCAGAGCATCCTCTATCACGGGCTTATCCGTGA
CCAGGCGTGCCGCCGCCAGACGGATTACTGGCAGTTCGTGAAAGACATCCGGTGGCTCAGTCCCCACTCA
GCCCTTCACGTGGAGAAGTTCATCAGCGTGCACGAGAACGACCAGAGCAGTGCTGATGGTGCCAGTGAAC
GTGCTGTTGCCGAGCTGTGGCTGCAGCACAGCCTGCAGTACCACTGCCTCTCAGCCCAGCTCCGGCCCCT
GCTCGGGGATAGACAGTATATCAGAAAATTCTACACAGATGCTGCCTTCCTGCTAAGTGACGCTCATGTC
ACGGCCATGCTGCAGTGCCTGGAAGCCGTCGAGCAAAATAATCCCCGCCTCCTGGCTCAGATCGATGCGT
CCATGTTTGCCAGAAAGCACGAGAGCCCGCTCCTGGTGACAAAGAGCCAGAGCCTGACAGCCCTGCCCAG
TTCCACATACACCCCTCCAAACAGCTATGCTCAGCATTCCTACTTTGGGTCCTTCTCTAGCCTCCACCAA
TCCGTGCCCAACAATGGCTCAGAGAGAAGATCTACTTCCTTTCCACTCTCTGGCCCTCCCCGGAAACCTC
AAGAAAGCAGAGGGCACGTCTCACCAGCAGAGGATCAAACCATCCAAGCCCCCCCAGTTTCAGTCTCTGC
ACTAGCCAGGGATTCCCCTTTGACCCCAAATGAAATGAGCTCCAGTACTCTGACCAGCCCCATAGAGGCA
TCCTGGGTCAGCAGCCAGAATGATTCCCCAGGTGATGCCAGTGAGGGGCCTGAGTACCTGGCCATTGGCA
ACTTGGACCCCCGAGGCCGGACTGCCAGCTGTCAGAGTCACAGCAGCAATGCCGAGAGCAGCAGTTCCAA
TTTGTTCTCCTCCAGCAGCTCCCAGAAGCCAGATTCTGCTGCCTCTTCCTTAGGGGACCAGGAAGGAGGT
GGGGAGAGCCAGCTGTCCAGTGTCCTCCGCAGGTCCAGCTTCTCAGAGGGGCAGACACTCACTGTCACCA
GTGGGGCAAAGAAAAGCCACATTCGCTCCCATTCGGATACCAGCATTGCCTCCAGGGGAGCTCCAGAATC
CTGCAATGATAAGGCGAAGTTGAGAGGCCCTTTGCCCTACTCTGGTCAAAGCAGTGAAGTCAGCACACCC
AGCTCTCTGTACATGGAATATGAAGGTGGTCGGTACCTGTGCTCAGGGGAAGGCATGTTCCGAAGACCAT
CAGAAGGACAGTCCCTCATCAGCTACCTCTCTGAGCAAGACTTCGGCAGCTGTGCCGACCTGGAAAAGGA
GAATGCCCACTTCAGCATCTCAGAGTCCTTAATTGCTGCCATCGAGCTAATGAAGTGCAACATGATGAGC
CAGTGCCTAGAGGAGGAGGAAGTGGAAGAGGAAGACAGTGATAGAGAGATCCAGGAGCTGAAGCAGAAGA
TCCGCCTTCGGCGCCAGCAAATCCGCACCAAGAACCTGCTCCCCATGTACCAGGAGGCTGAGCACGGAAG
CTTTCGGGTCACCTCCAGCAGCTCCCAGTTCAGCTCACGTGATTCGGCACAGCTCTCTGACTCTGGCTCT
GCTGATGAGGTTGATGAATTTGAAATCCAAGATGCTGACATCAGAAGGAACACAGCCTCAAGCAGCAAAT
CCTTCGTTTCCTCCCAGTCCTTCTCCCACTGCTTCCTGCACTCCACGTCTGCTGAGGCGGTGGCCATGGG
GCTCCTGAAGCAGTTTGAGGGGATGCAGCTTCCAGCCGCCTCGGAGCTGGAGTGGCTTGTCCCGGAGCAT
GATGCCCCTCAGAAGCTCCTGCCCATTCCTGACTCACTGCCCATCTCACCGGATGACGGGCAGCACGCTG
ACATCTACAAGCTGCGGATTCGTGTTCGTGGCAACTTGGAGTGGGCCCCGCCCCGGCCTCAGATAATTTT
TAATGTTCATCCAGCCCCAACGAGGAAAATTGCCGTGGCCAAGCAGAATTACCGCTGTGCAGGATGTGGC
ATCCGGACTGACCCTGATTACATCAAGCGACTGCGGTACTGTGAGTACCTGGGCAAGTACTTCTGCCAGT
GCTGCCACGAGAATGCCCAGATGGCCATCCCCAGCCGGGTTCTGCGCAAGTGGGACTTCAGCAAGTACTA
CGTCAGCAACTTCTCCAAGGACCTGCTCATTAAGATCTGGAATGATCCTCTCTTCAACGTGCAGGACATA
AACAGTGCCCTCTATAGGAAGGTCAAGCTGCTCAATCAAGTCCGGCTGCTGCGGGTCCAGCTGTGTCACA
TGAAGAACATGTTCAAGACTTGCCGACTGGCCAAGGAGCTTCTGGATTCCTTTGACACAGTCCCAGGCCA
CCTGACAGAGGACCTCCACCTGTACTCACTGAATGACCTGACTGCGACCAGGAAGGGGGAGCTGGGGCCC
CGGCTTGCTGAGCTCACCAGGGCAGGGGCTACCCATGTGGAGAGAGGCGGCCGCGACTACAAAGACCATG
ACGGTGATTATAAAGATCATGACATCGACTACAAGGATGACGATGACAAGTGACTCGAGTCTAGAGGGCC
CGTTTAAACCCGCTGATCAGCCTCGACTGTGCCTTCTAGTTGCCAGCCATCTGTTGTTTGCCCCTCCCCC
GTGCCTTCCTTGACCCTGGAAGGTGCCACTCCCACTGTCCTTTCCTAATAAAATGAGGAAATTGCATCGC
ATTGTCTGAGTAGGTGTCATTCTATTCTGGGGGGTGGGGTGGGGCAGGACAGCAAGGGGGAGGATTGGGA
AGACAATAGCAGGCATGCTGGGGATGCGGTGGGCTCTATGGCTTCTGAGGCGGAAAGAACCAGCTGGGGC
TCTAGGGGGTATCCCC
[124 nt withheld, positions 4357-4480]
C
[91 nt withheld, positions 4482-4572]
A
[49 nt withheld, positions 4574-4622]
CCTTTGACGTTGGAGTCCACGTTCTTT
[37 nt withheld, positions 4650-4686]
ACCCTATCTCGGTCTATTCTTTTGATTTATAAGGGATTTTGCCGATTTCGGCCTATTGGTTAAAAAATGA
GCTGATTTAACAAAAATTTAACGCGAATTAATTCTGTGGAATGTGTGTCAGTTAGGGTGTGGAAAGTCCC
CAGGCTCCCCAGCAGGCAGAAGTATGCAAAGCATGCATCTCAATTAGTCAGCAACCAGGTGTGGAAAGTC
CCCAGGCTCCCCAGCAGGCAGAAGTATGCAAAGCATGCATCTCAATTAGTCAGCAACCATAGTCCCGCCC
CTAACTCCGCCCATCCCGCCCCTAACTCCGCCCAGTTCCGCCCATTCTCCGCCCCATGGCTGACTAATTT
TTTTTATTTATGCAGAGGCCGAGGCCGCCTCTGCCTCTGAGCTATTCCAGAAGTAGTGAGGAGGCTTTTT
TGGAGGCCTAGGCTTTTGCAAAAAGCTCCCGGGAGCTTGTATATCCATTTTCGGATCTGATCAGCACGTG
TTGACAATTAATCATCGGCATAGTATATCGGCATAGTATAATACGACAAGGTGAGGAACTAAACCATGGC
CAAGTTGACCAGTGCCGTTCCGGTGCTCACCGCGCGCGACGTCGCCGGAGCGGTCGAGTTCTGGACCGAC
CGGCTCGGGTTCTCCCGGGACTTCGTGGAGGACGACTTCGCCGGTGTGGTCCGGGACGACGTGACCCTGT
TCATCAGCGCGGTCCAGGACCAGGTGGTGCCGGACAACACCCTGGCCTGGGTGTGGGTGCGCGGCCTGGA
CGAGCTGTACGCCGAGTGGTCGGAGGTCGTGTCCACGAACTTCCGGGACGCCTCCGGGCCGGCCATGACC
GAGATCGGCGAGCAGCCGTGGGGGCGGGAGTTCGCCCTGCGCGACCCGGCCGGCAACTGCGTGCACTTCG
TGGCCGAGGAGCAGGACTGACACGTGCTACGAGATTTCGATTCCACCGCCGCCTTCTATGAAAGGTTGGG
CTTCGGAATCGTTTTCCGGGACGCCGGCTGGATGATCCTCCAGCGCGGGGATCTCATGCTGGAGTTCTTC
GCCCACCCCAACTTGTTTATTGCAGCTTATAATGGTTACAAATAAAGCAATAGCATCACAAATTTCACAA
ATAAAGCATTTTTTTCACTGCATTCTAGTTGTGGTTTGTCCAAACTCATCAATGTATCTTATCATGTCTG
TATACCGTCGACCTCTAGCTAGAGCTTGGCGTAATCATGGTCATAGCTGTTTCCTGTGTGAAATTGTTAT
CCGCTCACAATTCCACACAACATACGAGCCGGAAGCATAAAGTGTAAAGCCTGGGGTGCCTAATGAGTGA
GCTAACTCACATTAATTGCGTTGCGCTCACTGCCCGCTTTCCAGTCGGGAAACCTGTCGTGCCAGCTGCA
TTAATGAATCGGCCAACGCGCGGGGAGAGGCGGTTTGCGTATTGGGCGCTCTTCCGCTTCCTCGCTCACT
GACTCGCTGCGCTCGGTCGTTCGGCTGCGGCGAGCGGTATCAGCTCACTCAAAGGCGGTAATACGGTTAT
CCACAGAATCAGGGGATAACGCAGGAAAGAACATGTGAGCAAAAGGCCAGCAAAAGGCCAGGAACCGTAA
AAAGGCCGCGTTGCTGGCGTTTTTCCATAGGCTCCGCCCCCCTGACGAGCATCACAAAAATCGACGCTCA
AGTCAGAGGTGGCGAAACCCGACAGGACTATAAAGATACCAGGCGTTTCCCCCTGGAAGCTCCCTCGTGC
GCTCTCCTGTTCCGACCCTGCCGCTTACCGGATACCTGTCCGCCTTTCTCCCTTCGGGAAGCGTGGCGCT
TTCTCATAGCTCACGCTGTAGGTATCTCAGTTCGGTGTAGGTCGTTCGCTCCAAGCTGGGCTGTGTGCAC
GAACCCCCCGTTCAGCCCGACCGCTGCGCCTTATCCGGTAACTATCGTCTTGAGTCCAACCCGGTAAGAC
ACGACTTATCGCCACTGGCAGCAGCCACTGGTAACAGGATTAGCAGAGCGAGGTATGTAGGCGGTGCTAC
AGAGTTCTTGAAGTGGTGGCCTAACTACGGCTACACTAGAAGAACAGTATTTGGTATCTGCGCTCTGCTG
AAGCCAGTTACCTTCGGAAAAAGAGTTGGTAGCTCTTGATCCGGCAAACAAACCACCGCTGGTAGCGGTG
GTTTTTTTGTTTGCAAGCAGCAGATTACGCGCAGAAAAAAAGGATCTCAAGAAGATCCTTTGATCTTTTC
TACGGGGTCTGACGCTCAGTGGAACGAAAACTCACGTTAAGGGATTTTGGTCATGAGATTATCAAAAAGG
ATCTTCACCTAGATCCTTTTAAATTAAAAATGAAGTTTTAAATCAATCTAAAGTATATATGAGTAAACTT
GGTCTGACAGTTACCAATGCTTAATCAGTGAGGCACCTATCTCAGCGATCTGTCTATTTCGTTCATCCAT
AGTTGCCTGACTCCCCGTCGTGTAGATAACTACGATACGGGAGGGCTTACCATCTGGCCCCAGTGCTGCA
ATGATACCGCGAGACCCACGCTCACCGGCTCCAGATTTATCAGCAATAAACCAGCCAGCCGGAAGGGCCG
AGCGCAGAAGTGGTCCTGCAACTTTATCCGCCTCCATCCAGTCTATTAATTGTTGCCGGGAAGCTAGAGT
AAGTAGTTCGCCAGTTAATAGTTTGCGCAACGTTGTTGCCATTGCTACAGGCATCGTGGTGTCACGCTCG
TCGTTTGGTATGGCTTCATTCAGCTCCGGTTCCCAACGATCAAGGCGAGTTACATGATCCCCCATGTTGT
GCAAAAAAGCGGTTAGCTCCTTCGGTCCTCCGATCGTTGTCAGAAGTAAGTTGGCCGCAGTGTTATCACT
CATGGTTATGGCAGCACTGCATAATTCTCTTACTGTCATGCCATCCGTAAGATGCTTTTCTGTGACTGGT
GAGTACTCAACCAAGTCATTCTGAGAATAGTGTATGCGGCGACCGAGTTGCTCTTGCCCGGCGTCAATAC
GGGATAATACCGCGCCACATAGCAGAACTTTAAAAGTGCTCATCATTGGAAAACGTTCTTCGGGGCGAAA
ACTCTCAAGGATCTTACCGCTGTTGAGATCCAGTTCGATGTAACCCACTCGTGCACCCAACTGATCTTCA
GCATCTTTTACTTTCACCAGCGTTTCTGGGTGAGCAAAAACAGGAAGGCAAAATGCCGCAAAAAAGGGAA
TAAGGGCGACACGGAAATGTTGAATACTCATACTCTTCCTTTTTCAATATTATTGAAGCATTTATCAGGG
TTATTGTCTCATGAGCGGATACATATTTGAATGTATTTAGAAAAATAAACAAATAGGGGTTCCGCGCACA
TTTCCCCGAAAAGTGCCACCTGACGTCGACGGATCGGGAGATCTCCCGATCCCCTATGGTGCACTCTCAG
TACAATCTGCTCTGATGCCGCATAGTTAAGCCAGTATCTGCTCCCTGCTTGTGTGTTGGAGGTCGCTGAG
TAGTGCGCGAGCAAAATTTAAGCTACAACAAGGCAAGGCTTGACCGACAATTGCATGAAGAATCTGCTTA
GGGTTAGGCGTTTTGCGCTGCTTCGCGATGTACGGGCCAGATATACGCGTTGACATTGATTATTGACTAG
TTATTAATAGTAATCAATTACGGGGTCATTAGTTCATAGCCCATATATGGAGTTCCGCGTTACATAACTT
ACGGTAAATGGCCCGCCTGGCTGACCGCCCAACGACCCCCGCCCATTGACGTCAATAA
