>Addgene plasmid #28040 | EGFP-Rubicon deltaCT | addgene partial sequence | sequence record 34327 | 28040 wtih BGH-rev (5' TAGAAGGCACAGTCGAGG 3')
CTAGACTCGAGTCACTTGTCATCGTCATCCTTGTAGTCGATGTCATGATCTTTATAATCACCGTCATGGT
CTTTGTAGTCGCGGCCGCCTCTCTCCACATGGGTAGCCCCTGCCCTGGTGAGCTCAGCAAGCCGGGGCCC
CAGCTCCCCCTTCCTGGTCGCAGTCAGGTCATTCAGTGAGTACAGGTGGAGGTCCTCTGTCAGGTGGCCT
GGGACTGTGTCAAAGGAATCCAGAAGCTCCTTGGCCAGTCGGCAAGTCTTGAACATGTTCTTCATGTGAC
ACAGCTGGACCCGCAGCAGCCGGACTTGATTGAGCAGCTTGACCTTCCTATAGAGGGCACTGTTTATGTC
CTGCACGTTGAAGAGAGGATCATTCCAGATCTTAATGAGCAGGTCCTTGGAGAAGTTGCTGACGTAGTAC
TTGCTGAAGTCCCACTTGCGCAGAACCCGGCTGGGGATGGCCATCTGGGCATTCTCGTGGCAGCACTGGC
AGAAGTACTTGCCCAGGTACTCACAGTACCGCAGTCGCTTGATGTAATCAGGGTCAGTCCGGATGCCACA
TCCTGCACAGCGGTAATTCTGCTTGGCCACGGCAATTTTCCTCGTTGGGGCTGGATGAACATTAAAAATT
ATCTGAGGCCGGGGCGGGGCCCACTCCAAGTTGCCACGAACACGAATCCGCAGCTTGTAGATGTCAGCGT
GCTGCCCGTCATCCGGTGAGATGGGCAGTGAGTCAGGAATGGGCAGGAGCTTCTGAGGGGCATCATGCTC
CGGGACAAGCCACTCCAGCTCCGAGGCGGCTGGAAGCTGCATCCCCTCAAACTGCTTCAGGAGCCCCATG
GCCACCGCCTCAGCAGACGTGGAGTGCA
