>Addgene plasmid #28040 | EGFP-Rubicon deltaCT | addgene partial sequence | sequence record 34328 | 28040 with EGFP-C
ACGAGCTGTACAAGGGATCCATGCGGCCGGAGGGCGCGGGAATGGAGCTCGGAGGCGGCGAGGAGCGCCT
GCCTGAGGAGAGCAGGAGGGAGCACTGGCAGTTGCTGGGTAATTTGAAGACGACGGTGGAGGGTTTGGTA
TCAACCAACAGCCCCAACGTCTGGTCTAAGTATGGTGGCTTGGAGCGGCTTTGCAGGGACATGCAGAGCA
TCCTCTATCACGGGCTTATCCGTGACCAGGCGTGCCGCCGCCAGACGGATTACTGGCAGTTCGTGAAAGA
CATCCGGTGGCTCAGTCCCCACTCAGCCCTTCACGTGGAGAAGTTCATCAGCGTGCACGAGAACGACCAG
AGCAGTGCTGATGGTGCCAGTGAACGTGCTGTTGCCGAGCTGTGGCTGCAGCACAGCCTGCAGTACCACT
GCCTCTCAGCCCAGCTCCGGCCCCTGCTCGGGGATAGACAGTATATCAGAAAATTCTACACAGATGCTGC
CTTCCTGCTAAGTGACGCTCATGTCACGGCCATGCTGCAGTGCCTGGAAGCCGTCGAGCAAAATAATCCC
CGCCTCCTGGCTCAGATCGATGCGTCCATGTTTGCCAGAAAGCACGAGAGCCCGCTCCTGGTGACAAAGA
GCCAGAGCCTGACAGCCCTGCCCAGTTCCACATACACCCCTCCAAACAGCTATGCTCAGCATTCCTACTT
TGGGTCCTTCTCTAGCCTCCACCAATCCGTGCCCAACAATGGCTCAGAGAGAAGATCTACTTCCTTTCCA
CTCTCTGGCCCTCCCCGGAAACCTCAAGAAAGCAGAGGGCACGTCTCACCAGCAGA
